>Addgene plasmid #19520 | pcDNA5/FRT/TO V5 DNAJA3 | addgene full sequence | sequence record 338008 | Addgene NGS Result
GACATTGATTATTGACTAGTTATTAATAGTAATCAATTACGGGGTCATTAGTTCATAGCCCATATATGGA
GTTCCGCGTTACATAACTTACGGTAAATGGCCCGCCTGGCTGACCGCCCAACGACCCCCGCCCATTGACG
TCAATAATGACGTATGTTCCCATAGTAACGCCAATAGGGACTTTCCATTGACGTCAATGGGTGGAGTATT
TACGGTAAACTGCCCACTTGGCAGTACATCAAGTGTATCATATGCCAAGTACGCCCCCTATTGACGTCAA
TGACGGTAAATGGCCCGCCTGGCATTATGCCCAGTACATGACCTTATGGGACTTTCCTACTTGGCAGTAC
ATCTACGTATTAGTCATCGCTATTACCATGGTGATGCGGTTTTGGCAGTACATCAATGGGCGTGGATAGC
GGTTTGACTCACGGGGATTTCCAAGTCTCCACCCCATTGACGTCAATGGGAGTTTGTTTTGGCACCAAAA
TCAACGGGACTTTCCAAAATGTCGTAACAACTCCGCCCCATTGACGCAAATGGGCGGTAGGCGTGTACGG
TGGGAGGTCTATATAAGCAGAGCTCTCCCTATCAGTGATAGAGATCTCCCTATCAGTGATAGAGATCGTC
GACGAGCTCGTTTAGTGAACCGTCAGATCGCCTGGAGACGCCATCCACGCTGTTTTGACCTCCATAGAAG
ACACCGGGACCGATCCAGCCTCCGGACTCTAGCGTTTAAACTTAAGCTTGAATTCACCATGGGTAAGCCT
ATCCCTAACCCTCTCCTCGGTCTCGATTCTACGGGATCCACCATGGCTGCGCGGTGCTCCACACGCTGGT
TGCTGGTGGTTGTGGGGACCCCGCGGCTGCCGGCTATATCGGGTAGAGGGGCCCGGCCGCCCAGGGAGGG
CGTGGTGGGGGCATGGCTGAGCCGCAAGCTGAGCGTCCCCGCCTTTGCGTCTTCCCTGACCTCTTGCGGC
CCCCGAGCGCTGCTGACATTGAGACCTGGTGTCAGCCTTACAGGAACAAAACATAACCCTTTCATTTGTA
CTGCCTCCTTCCACACGAGTGCCCCTTTGGCCAAAGAAGATTATTATCAGATATTAGGAGTGCCTCGAAA
TGCCAGCCAGAAAGAGATCAAGAAAGCCTATTATCAGCTTGCCAAGAAGTATCACCCTGACACAAATAAG
GATGATCCCAAAGCCAAGGAGAAGTTCTCCCAGCTGGCAGAAGCCTATGAGGTTTTGAGTGATGAGGTGA
AGAGGAAGCAGTACGATGCCTACGGCTCTGCAGGCTTCGATCCTGGGGCCAGCGGCTCCCAGCATAGCTA
CTGGAAGGGAGGCCCCACTGTGGACCCCGAGGAGCTGTTCAGGAAGATCTTTGGCGAGCTCTCATCCTCT
TCATTTGGAGATTTCCAGACCGTGTTTGATCAGCCTCAGGAATACTTCATGGAGTTGACATTCAATCAAG
CTGCAAAGGGGGTCAACAAGGAGTTCACCGTGAACATCATGGACACGTGTGAGCGCTGCAACGGCAAGGG
GAACGAGCCCGGCACCAAGGTGCAGCATTGCCACTACTGTGGCGGCTCCGGCATGGAAACCATCAACACA
GGCCCTTTTGTGATGCGTTCCACGTGTAGGAGATGTGGTGGCCGCGGCTCCATCATCATATCGCCCTGTG
TGGTCTGCAGGGGAGCAGGACAAGCCAAGCAGAAAAAGCGAGTGATGATCCCTGTGCCTGCAGGAGTCGA
GGATGGCCAGACCGTGAGGATGCCTGTGGGAAAAAGGGAAATTTTCATTACGTTCAGGGTGCAGAAAAGC
CCTGTGTTCCGGAGGGACGGCGCAGACATCCACTCCGACCTCTTTATTTCTATAGCTCAGGCTCTTCTTG
GGGGTACAGCCAGAGCCCAGGGCCTGTACGAGACGATCAACGTGACGATCCCCCCTGGGACTCAGACAGA
CCAGAAGATTCGGATGGGTGGGAAAGGCATCCCCCGGATTAACAGCTACGGCTACGGAGACCACTACATC
CACATCAAGATACGAGTTCCAAAGAGGCTAACGAGCCGGCAGCAGAGCCTGATCCTGAGCTACGCTGAGG
ACGAGACAGATGTGGAGGGGACGGTGAACGGCGTCACCCTCACCAGCTCTGGTGGCAGCACCATGGATAG
CTCCGCAGGAAGCAAGGCTAGGCGTGAGGCTGGGGAGGACGAGGAGGGATTCCTTTCCAAACTTAAGAAA
ATGTTTACCTCATGATATCCCAGCCGCGGCCGCTCGAGTCTAGAGGGCCCGTTTAAACCCGCTGATCAGC
CTCGACTGTGCCTTCTAGTTGCCAGCCATCTGTTGTTTGCCCCTCCCCCGTGCCTTCCTTGACCCTGGAA
GGTGCCACTCCCACTGTCCTTTCCTAATAAAATGAGGAAATTGCATCGCATTGTCTGAGTAGGTGTCATT
CTATTCTGGGGGGTGGGGTGGGGCAGGACAGCAAGGGGGAGGATTGGGAAGACAATAGCAGGCATGCTGG
GGATGCGGTGGGCTCTATGGCTTCTGAGGCGGAAAGAACCAGCTGGGGCTCTAGGGGGTATCCCC
[124 nt withheld, positions 2586-2709]
C
[91 nt withheld, positions 2711-2801]
AGGGTGATGGTTCACGTACCTAGAAGTTCCTATTCCGAAGTTCCTATTCTCTAGAAAGTATAGGAACTTC
CTTGGCCAAAAAGCCTGAACTCACCGCGACGTCTGTCGAGAAGTTTCTGATCGAAAAGTTCGACAGCGTC
TCCGACCTGATGCAGCTCTCGGAGGGCGAAGAATCTCGTGCTTTCAGCTTCGATGTAGGAGGGCGTGGAT
ATGTCCTGCGGGTAAATAGCTGCGCCGATGGTTTCTACAAAGATCGTTATGTTTATCGGCACTTTGCATC
GGCCGCGCTCCCGATTCCGGAAGTGCTTGACATTGGGGAATTCAGCGAGAGCCTGACCTATTGCATCTCC
CGCCGTGCACAGGGTGTCACGTTGCAAGACCTGCCTGAAACCGAACTGCCCGCTGTTCTGCAGCCGGTCG
CGGAGGCCATGGATGCGATCGCTGCGGCCGATCTTAGCCAGACGAGCGGGTTCGGCCCATTCGGACCGCA
AGGAATCGGTCAATACACTACATGGCGTGATTTCATATGCGCGATTGCTGATCCCCATGTGTATCACTGG
CAAACTGTGATGGACGACACCGTCAGTGCGTCCGTCGCGCAGGCTCTCGATGAGCTGATGCTTTGGGCCG
AGGACTGCCCCGAAGTCCGGCACCTCGTGCACGCGGATTTCGGCTCCAACAATGTCCTGACGGACAATGG
CCGCATAACAGCGGTCATTGACTGGAGCGAGGCGATGTTCGGGGATTCCCAATACGAGGTCGCCAACATC
TTCTTCTGGAGGCCGTGGTTGGCTTGTATGGAGCAGCAGACGCGCTACTTCGAGCGGAGGCATCCGGAGC
TTGCAGGATCGCCGCGGCTCCGGGCGTATATGCTCCGCATTGGTCTTGACCAACTCTATCAGAGCTTGGT
TGACGGCAATTTCGATGATGCAGCTTGGGCGCAGGGTCGATGCGACGCAATCGTCCGATCCGGAGCCGGG
ACTGTCGGGCGTACACAAATCGCCCGCAGAAGCGCGGCCGTCTGGACCGATGGCTGTGTAGAAGTACTCG
CCGATAGTGGAAACCGACGCCCCAGCACTCGTCCGAGGGCAAAGGAATAGCACGTACTACGAGATTTCGA
TTCCACCGCCGCCTTCTATGAAAGGTTGGGCTTCGGAATCGTTTTCCGGGACGCCGGCTGGATGATCCTC
CAGCGCGGGGATCTCATGCTGGAGTTCTTCGCCCACCCCAACTTGTTTATTGCAGCTTATAATGGTTACA
AATAAAGCAATAGCATCACAAATTTCACAAATAAAGCATTTTTTTCACTGCATTCTAGTTGTGGTTTGTC
CAAACTCATCAATGTATCTTATCATGTCTGTATACCGTCGACCTCTAGCTAGAGCTTGGCGTAATCATGG
TCATAGCTGTTTCCTGTGTGAAATTGTTATCCGCTCACAATTCCACACAACATACGAGCCGGAAGCATAA
AGTGTAAAGCCTGGGGTGCCTAATGAGTGAGCTAACTCACATTAATTGCGTTGCGCTCACTGCCCGCTTT
CCAGTCGGGAAACCTGTCGTGCCAGCTGCATTAATGAATCGGCCAACGCGCGGGGAGAGGCGGTTTGCGT
ATTGGGCGCTCTTCCGCTTCCTCGCTCACTGACTCGCTGCGCTCGGTCGTTCGGCTGCGGCGAGCGGTAT
CAGCTCACTCAAAGGCGGTAATACGGTTATCCACAGAATCAGGGGATAACGCAGGAAAGAACATGTGAGC
AAAAGGCCAGCAAAAGGCCAGGAACCGTAAAAAGGCCGCGTTGCTGGCGTTTTTCCATAGGCTCCGCCCC
CCTGACGAGCATCACAAAAATCGACGCTCAAGTCAGAGGTGGCGAAACCCGACAGGACTATAAAGATACC
AGGCGTTTCCCCCTGGAAGCTCCCTCGTGCGCTCTCCTGTTCCGACCCTGCCGCTTACCGGATACCTGTC
CGCCTTTCTCCCTTCGGGAAGCGTGGCGCTTTCTCATAGCTCACGCTGTAGGTATCTCAGTTCGGTGTAG
GTCGTTCGCTCCAAGCTGGGCTGTGTGCACGAACCCCCCGTTCAGCCCGACCGCTGCGCCTTATCCGGTA
ACTATCGTCTTGAGTCCAACCCGGTAAGACACGACTTATCGCCACTGGCAGCAGCCACTGGTAACAGGAT
TAGCAGAGCGAGGTATGTAGGCGGTGCTACAGAGTTCTTGAAGTGGTGGCCTAACTACGGCTACACTAGA
AGAACAGTATTTGGTATCTGCGCTCTGCTGAAGCCAGTTACCTTCGGAAAAAGAGTTGGTAGCTCTTGAT
CCGGCAAACAAACCACCGCTGGTAGCGGTGGTTTTTTTGTTTGCAAGCAGCAGATTACGCGCAGAAAAAA
AGGATCTCAAGAAGATCCTTTGATCTTTTCTACGGGGTCTGACGCTCAGTGGAACGAAAACTCACGTTAA
GGGATTTTGGTCATGAGATTATCAAAAAGGATCTTCACCTAGATCCTTTTAAATTAAAAATGAAGTTTTA
AATCAATCTAAAGTATATATGAGTAAACTTGGTCTGACAGTTACCAATGCTTAATCAGTGAGGCACCTAT
CTCAGCGATCTGTCTATTTCGTTCATCCATAGTTGCCTGACTCCCCGTCGTGTAGATAACTACGATACGG
GAGGGCTTACCATCTGGCCCCAGTGCTGCAATGATACCGCGAGACCCACGCTCACCGGCTCCAGATTTAT
CAGCAATAAACCAGCCAGCCGGAAGGGCCGAGCGCAGAAGTGGTCCTGCAACTTTATCCGCCTCCATCCA
GTCTATTAATTGTTGCCGGGAAGCTAGAGTAAGTAGTTCGCCAGTTAATAGTTTGCGCAACGTTGTTGCC
ATTGCTACAGGCATCGTGGTGTCACGCTCGTCGTTTGGTATGGCTTCATTCAGCTCCGGTTCCCAACGAT
CAAGGCGAGTTACATGATCCCCCATGTTGTGCAAAAAAGCGGTTAGCTCCTTCGGTCCTCCGATCGTTGT
CAGAAGTAAGTTGGCCGCAGTGTTATCACTCATGGTTATGGCAGCACTGCATAATTCTCTTACTGTCATG
CCATCCGTAAGATGCTTTTCTGTGACTGGTGAGTACTCAACCAAGTCATTCTGAGAATAGTGTATGCGGC
GACCGAGTTGCTCTTGCCCGGCGTCAATACGGGATAATACCGCGCCACATAGCAGAACTTTAAAAGTGCT
CATCATTGGAAAACGTTCTTCGGGGCGAAAACTCTCAAGGATCTTACCGCTGTTGAGATCCAGTTCGATG
TAACCCACTCGTGCACCCAACTGATCTTCAGCATCTTTTACTTTCACCAGCGTTTCTGGGTGAGCAAAAA
CAGGAAGGCAAAATGCCGCAAAAAAGGGAATAAGGGCGACACGGAAATGTTGAATACTCATACTCTTCCT
TTTTCAATATTATTGAAGCATTTATCAGGGTTATTGTCTCATGAGCGGATACATATTTGAATGTATTTAG
AAAAATAAACAAATAGGGGTTCCGCGCACATTTCCCCGAAAAGTGCCACCTGACGTCGACGGATCGGGAG
ATCTCCCGATCCCCTATGGTGCACTCTCAGTACAATCTGCTCTGATGCCGCATAGTTAAGCCAGTATCTG
CTCCCTGCTTGTGTGTTGGAGGTCGCTGAGTAGTGCGCGAGCAAAATTTAAGCTACAACAAGGCAAGGCT
TGACCGACAATTGCATGAAGAATCTGCTTAGGGTTAGGCGTTTTGCGCTGCTTCGCGATGTACGGGCCAG
ATATACGCGTT
Features (pLannotate 1.2.2; 22 found; start..end, strand, type, name):
      1..380     +  enhancer       CMV enhancer: human cytomegalovirus immediate early enhancer
    381..584     +  promoter       CMV promoter: human cytomegalovirus (CMV) immediate early promoter
    586..605     +  promoter       PLtetO-1 promoter (fragment): modified phage lambda PL promoter with tet operator sites (Lutz and Bujard, 1997)
    607..626     +  promoter       PLtetO-1 promoter (fragment): modified phage lambda PL promoter with tet operator sites (Lutz and Bujard, 1997)
    634..667     +  promoter       TRE3GV promoter (fragment): 3rd-generation Tet-responsive promoter that can be activated by binding of Tet-On® 3G, optimized for retroviral and lentiviral vectors
    762..803     +  CDS            V5 tag: epitope tag from simian virus 5
    813..2252    +  CDS            DNAJA3: DNJA3_HUMAN - Also known as HCA57, TID1. Experimental evidence at protein level: Swiss-Prot protein existence level 1. Modulates apoptotic signal transduction or effector structures within the mitochondrial matrix. Affect cytochrome C release from the mitochondria and caspase 3 activation, but not caspase 8 activation. Isoform 1 increases apoptosis triggered by both TNF and the DNA-damaging agent mytomycin C; in sharp contrast, isoform 2 suppresses apoptosis. Can modulate IFN-gamma-mediated transcriptional activity. Isoform 2 may play a role in neuromuscular junction development as an effector
   2316..2540    +  polyA_signal   bGH poly(A) signal: bovine growth hormone polyadenylation signal
   2544..2565    +  promoter       SV40 promoter (fragment): SV40 enhancer and early promoter
   2586..2819    +  rep_origin     f1 ori (fragment) (sequence partly withheld): f1 bacteriophage origin of replication; arrow indicates direction of (+) strand synthesis
   2824..2871    +  protein_bind   FRT: FLP-mediated recombination occurs in the 8-bp core sequence TCTAGAAA (Turan and Bode, 2011). FLP recombinase from the Saccharomyces cerevisiae 2μ plasmid
   2879..3901    +  CDS            HygR: aminoglycoside phosphotransferase from E. coli; aph(4)-Ia; confers resistance to hygromycin
   3911..4036    +  CDS            ble (fragment): BLE_KLEPN - Experimental evidence at protein level: Swiss-Prot protein existence level 1. Binding protein with a strong affinity to the bleomycin family of antibiotics. Binds to CL990; an antimitotic-antibiotic compound. From Klebsiella pneumoniae.
   4031..4152    +  polyA_signal   SV40 poly(A) signal: SV40 polyadenylation signal
   4225..4241    -  protein_bind   lac operator: The lac repressor binds to the lac operator to inhibit transcription in E. coli. This inhibition can be relieved by adding lactose or isopropyl-β-D-thiogalactopyranoside (IPTG). lac repressor encoded by lacI
   4249..4279    -  promoter       lac promoter: promoter for the E. coli lac operon
   4294..4315    -  protein_bind   CAP binding site: CAP binding activates transcription in the presence of cAMP. E. coli catabolite activator protein
   4328..4420    -  CDS            lacI (fragment): lac repressor; lacI; The lac repressor binds to the lac operator to inhibit transcription in E. coli. This inhibition can be relieved by adding lactose or isopropyl-β-D-thiogalactopyranoside (IPTG).
   4603..5191    -  rep_origin     ori: high-copy-number ColE1/pMB1/pBR322/pUC origin of replication
   5362..6222    -  CDS            AmpR: β-lactamase; bla; confers resistance to ampicillin, carbenicillin, and related antibiotics
   6223..6327    -  promoter       AmpR promoter: bla
   6386..6438    -  misc_feature   bom (fragment): basis of mobility region from pBR322
