[The description below was written by a language model from this plasmid's Addgene catalogue record and pLannotate feature annotations shown in this document.]
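Description:
pcDNA5/FRT/TO V5 DNAJA3 is a mammalian expression plasmid built on the Invitrogen pcDNA5/FRT/TO backbone, designed for tetracycline-regulated expression and FLP-mediated site-specific integration. In E. coli it is maintained at high copy through a ColE1/pUC-type origin and selected with ampicillin via the bla gene. The sequenced record is about 6.6 kb, consistent with the stated backbone plus an insert of roughly 1.5 kb.

The payload is the human DNAJA3 coding sequence (also known as TID1 or hTid-1), a member of the HSP40/DnaJ co-chaperone family, cloned between BamHI and NotI sites and fused at its N terminus to a backbone-encoded V5 epitope tag for detection. Transcription is driven by the CMV immediate early enhancer and promoter. Short tet-operator matches lie immediately downstream of the promoter, which the annotation software labels as fragments of other tet-responsive promoters. In cells expressing the Tet repressor these operators keep the promoter silent until tetracycline or doxycycline is added. The transcript ends at the bGH polyadenylation signal. Downstream, an FRT site directly precedes a hygromycin resistance gene with an SV40 poly(A) signal. In this backbone design the hygromycin gene is meant to become functional only after FLP recombinase inserts the plasmid at a genomic FRT site, allowing selection of isogenic stable lines.

The insert carries an F193L change relative to the reference protein. The depositor notes that the clones in this human HSP expression library were amplified from pooled RNA of ten cell lines, so they may contain polymorphisms, and that they were sequence verified only for gene identity. The construct suits transient or stable inducible expression of tagged DNAJA3 in chaperone studies.
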