Addgene plasmid #19520: pcDNA5/FRT/TO V5 DNAJA3
Depositing lab: Harm Kampinga. Depositing organization: University Medical Center Groningen. Publication: Computational analysis of the human HSPH/HSPA/DNAJ family and cloning of a human HSPH/HSPA/DNAJ expression library. Hageman J, Kampinga HH. Cell Stress Chaperones. 2009 Jan;14(1):1-21. doi: 10.1007/s12192-008-0060-2. Epub 2008 Aug 7. PubMed 18686016.
Backbone
  Vector backbone: pcDNA5/FRT/TO
  Backbone manufacturer: Invitrogen
  Backbone size w/o insert (bp): 5137
  Vector type: Mammalian Expression
  Selectable markers: Hygromycin
Growth in bacteria
  Bacterial resistance: Ampicillin, 100 μg/mL
  Growth temperature: 37°C
  Growth strain: DH5alpha
  Copy number: High Copy
Gene/Insert
  Gene/Insert name: DnaJ (Hsp40) homolog, subfamily A, member 3 (alt names: DNAJA3; TID1; hTid-1; FLJ45758)
  Species: H. sapiens (human)
  Insert size (bp): 1496
  Mutation: F193L based on NP_005138.3
  Entrez Gene: DNAJA3 (a.k.a. HCA57, TID1, Tid1-L, Tid1-S, hTID-1)
  Tag / fusion protein: V5 (N terminal on backbone)
  Cloning method: Restriction Enzyme; 5′ cloning site BamHI (not destroyed); 3′ cloning site NotI (not destroyed)
  Sequencing primers: 5′ LNCX; 3′ BGH-rev
Terms and licenses: Academic/Nonprofit Terms; Industry Terms: Not Available to Industry
Depositor comments: Part of the HSP40 gene family Disclaimer: For cloning the various HSP genes, the Stratagene reference RNA for cDNA synthesis was used and genes were amplified from this mixture that originates from 10 different cell lines from different somatic origin and ultimately coming from 10 different individuals. This strategy was used to maximize the chance for the presence of individual HSP transcripts. Users must be aware that this mixture thus represents 20 complete haploid genomes, meaning that for each individual gene there might be polymorphisms that could potentially have functional consequences. The library was sequence verified only for the presence of the correct gene.
How to cite: pcDNA5/FRT/TO V5 DNAJA3 was a gift from Harm Kampinga (Addgene plasmid # 19520 ; http://n2t.net/addgene:19520 ; RRID:Addgene_19520)
