>Addgene plasmid #19520 | pcDNA5/FRT/TO V5 DNAJA3 | addgene partial sequence | sequence record 25297 | 19520 with LNCX
CCNGCTGTTTTGANCTCCATAGAAGANACCGGGACCGATCCAGCCTCCGGACTCTAGCGTTTAAACTTAA
GCTTGAATTCACCATGGGTAAGCCTATCCCTAACCCTCTCCTCGGTCTCGATTCTACGGGATCCACCATG
GCTGCGCGGTGCTCCACACGCTGGTTGCTGGTGGTTGTGGGGACCCCGCGGCTGCCGGCTATATCGGGTA
GAGGGGCCCGGCCGCCCAGGGAGGGCGTGGTGGGGGCATGGCTGAGCCGCAAGCTGAGCGTCCCCGCCTT
TGCGTCTTCCCTGACCTCTTGCGGCCCCCGAGCGCTGCTGACATTGAGACCTGGTGTCAGCCTTACAGGA
ACAAAACATAACCCTTTCATTTGTACTGCCTCCTTCCACACGAGTGCCCCTTTGGCCAAAGAAGATTATT
ATCAGATATTAGGAGTGCCTCGAAATGCCAGCCAGAAAGAGATCAAGAAAGCCTATTATCAGCTTGCCAA
GAAGTATCACCCTGACACAAATAAGGATGATCCCAAAGCCAAGGAGAAGTTCTCCCAGCTGGCAGAAGCC
TATGAGGTTTTGAGTGATGAGGTGAAGAGGAAGCAGTACGATGCCTACGGCTCTGCAGGCTTCGATCCTG
GGGCCAGCGGCTCCCAGCATAGCTACTG
